>Addgene plasmid #136735 | pISH-Olfr1496 | addgene full sequence | sequence record 273366 | Addgene NGS Result
CGCTCGCCGCAGCCGAACGACCGAGCGCAGCGAGTCAGTGAGCGAGGAAGCGGAAGAGCGCCCAATACGC
AAACCGCCTCTCCCCGCGCGTTGGCCGATTCATTAATGCAGCTGGCACGACAGGTTTCCCGACTGGAAAG
CGGGCAGTGAGCGCAACGCAATTAATGTGAGTTAGCTCACTCATTAGGCACCCCAGGCTTTACACTTTAT
GCTTCCGGCTCGTATGTTGTGTGGAATTGTGAGCGGATAACAATTTCACACAGGAAACAGCTATGACCAT
GATTACGCCAAGCTATTTAGGTGACACTATAGAATACTCAAGCTATGCATCCAACGCGTTGGGAGCTCTC
CCATATGGTCGACCTGCAGGCGGCCGCGAATTCACTAGTGATTCCAGGCTGAGAAGCAAAAACTCATCTT
TGTGATTTTCTTGAGTATGTACCTGGTCACTGTGATTGGAAACAGTCTCATAATTCTGGCCATTGGTTTG
GATATACATCTTCATACTCCTATGTATCTTTTCCTTGCCAACCTATCTTTTGCTGATATTTCCTCCTCTT
CGACTTCAGTCCCTAAAATGCTAATGAATATTCAGACCAATAGTCAATCCATTTCCTATGAGGGCTGCAT
TACACAAATGTACTTTTCTATTGTGTTTGTTGTCATTGACAATTTTCTTTTGGGGGTAATGGCTTATGAT
CGATATGTGGCTATCTGCCACCCTCTGAATTATACAAACATCATGCACCCCAGGTTCTGTCTTTTACTTT
CTTTCTGTCCATGGGCTCTAAGCAATATTGTTGCCCTGACACATACTCTTCTGGCCAATCAATTGATTTT
TTGCAACCATAACACCATCCAACACTTCTTCTGTGACTTGGCCCCTCTGATCAAACTTTCCTGCTCAGAT
GCAATGAATCGAATTCCCGCGGCCGCCATGGCGGCCGGGAGCATGCGACGTCGGGCCCAATTCGCCCTAT
AGTGAGTCGTATTACAATTCACTGGCCGTCGTTTTACAACGTCGTGACTGGGAAAACCCTGGCGTTACCC
AACTTAATCGCCTTGCAGCACATCCCCCTTTCGCCAGCTGGCGTAATAGCGAAGAGGCCCGCACCGATCG
CCCTTCCCAACAGTTGCGCAGCCTGAATGGCGAATGG
[124 nt withheld, positions 1158-1281]
C
[91 nt withheld, positions 1283-1373]
A
[49 nt withheld, positions 1375-1423]
CCTTTGACGTTGGAGTCCACGTTCTTT
[37 nt withheld, positions 1451-1487]
ACCCTATCTCGGTCTATTCTTTTGATTTATAAGGGATTTTGCCGATTTCGGCCTATTGGTTAAAAAATGA
GCTGATTTAACAAAAATTTAACGCGAATTTTAACAAAATATTAACGCTTACAATTTCCTGATGCGGTATT
TTCTCCTTACGCATCTGTGCGGTATTTCACACCGCATCAGGTGGCACTTTTCGGGGAAATGTGCGCGGAA
CCCCTATTTGTTTATTTTTCTAAATACATTCAAATATGTATCCGCTCATGAGACAATAACCCTGATAAAT
GCTTCAATAATATTGAAAAAGGAAGAGTATGAGTATTCAACATTTCCGTGTCGCCCTTATTCCCTTTTTT
GCGGCATTTTGCCTTCCTGTTTTTGCTCACCCAGAAACGCTGGTGAAAGTAAAAGATGCTGAAGATCAGT
TGGGTGCACGAGTGGGTTACATCGAACTGGATCTCAACAGCGGTAAGATCCTTGAGAGTTTTCGCCCCGA
AGAACGTTTTCCAATGATGAGCACTTTTAAAGTTCTGCTATGTGGCGCGGTATTATCCCGTATTGACGCC
GGGCAAGAGCAACTCGGTCGCCGCATACACTATTCTCAGAATGACTTGGTTGAGTACTCACCAGTCACAG
AAAAGCATCTTACGGATGGCATGACAGTAAGAGAATTATGCAGTGCTGCCATAACCATGAGTGATAACAC
TGCGGCCAACTTACTTCTGACAACGATCGGAGGACCGAAGGAGCTAACCGCTTTTTTGCACAACATGGGG
GATCATGTAACTCGCCTTGATCGTTGGGAACCGGAGCTGAATGAAGCCATACCAAACGACGAGCGTGACA
CCACGATGCCTGTAGCAATGGCAACAACGTTGCGCAAACTATTAACTGGCGAACTACTTACTCTAGCTTC
CCGGCAACAATTAATAGACTGGATGGAGGCGGATAAAGTTGCAGGACCACTTCTGCGCTCGGCCCTTCCG
GCTGGCTGGTTTATTGCTGATAAATCTGGAGCCGGTGAGCGTGGGTCTCGCGGTATCATTGCAGCACTGG
GGCCAGATGGTAAGCCCTCCCGTATCGTAGTTATCTACACGACGGGGAGTCAGGCAACTATGGATGAACG
AAATAGACAGATCGCTGAGATAGGTGCCTCACTGATTAAGCATTGGTAACTGTCAGACCAAGTTTACTCA
TATATACTTTAGATTGATTTAAAACTTCATTTTTAATTTAAAAGGATCTAGGTGAAGATCCTTTTTGATA
ATCTCATGACCAAAATCCCTTAACGTGAGTTTTCGTTCCACTGAGCGTCAGACCCCGTAGAAAAGATCAA
AGGATCTTCTTGAGATCCTTTTTTTCTGCGCGTAATCTGCTGCTTGCAAACAAAAAAACCACCGCTACCA
GCGGTGGTTTGTTTGCCGGATCAAGAGCTACCAACTCTTTTTCCGAAGGTAACTGGCTTCAGCAGAGCGC
AGATACCAAATACTGTTCTTCTAGTGTAGCCGTAGTTAGGCCACCACTTCAAGAACTCTGTAGCACCGCC
TACATACCTCGCTCTGCTAATCCTGTTACCAGTGGCTGCTGCCAGTGGCGATAAGTCGTGTCTTACCGGG
TTGGACTCAAGACGATAGTTACCGGATAAGGCGCAGCGGTCGGGCTGAACGGGGGGTTCGTGCACACAGC
CCAGCTTGGAGCGAACGACCTACACCGAACTGAGATACCTACAGCGTGAGCTATGAGAAAGCGCCACGCT
TCCCGAAGGGAGAAAGGCGGACAGGTATCCGGTAAGCGGCAGGGTCGGAACAGGAGAGCGCACGAGGGAG
CTTCCAGGGGGAAACGCCTGGTATCTTTATAGTCCTGTCGGGTTTCGCCACCTCTGACTTGAGCGTCGAT
TTTTGTGATGCTCGTCAGGGGGGCGGAGCCTATGGAAAAACGCCAGCAACGCGGCCTTTTTACGGTTCCT
GGCCTTTTGCTGGCCTTTTGCTCACATGTTCTTTCCTGCGTTATCCCCTGATTCTGTGGATAACCGTATT
ACCGCCTTTGAGTGAGCTGATAC
Features (pLannotate 1.2.2; 15 found; start..end, strand, type, name):
      1..56      +  rep_origin     RSF ori (fragment): Plasmids containing the RSF 1030 origin of replication can be propagated in E. coli cells that contain additional plasmids with compatible origins.
     58..150     +  CDS            lacI (fragment): lac repressor; lacI; The lac repressor binds to the lac operator to inhibit transcription in E. coli. This inhibition can be relieved by adding lactose or isopropyl-β-D-thiogalactopyranoside (IPTG).
    163..184     +  protein_bind   CAP binding site: CAP binding activates transcription in the presence of cAMP. E. coli catabolite activator protein
    199..229     +  promoter       lac promoter: promoter for the E. coli lac operon
    237..253     +  protein_bind   lac operator: The lac repressor binds to the lac operator to inhibit transcription in E. coli. This inhibition can be relieved by adding lactose or isopropyl-β-D-thiogalactopyranoside (IPTG). lac repressor encoded by lacI
    295..313     +  promoter       SP6 promoter: promoter for bacteriophage SP6 RNA polymerase
    325..387     +  CDS            VESPI_VESMG (fragment): Experimental evidence at protein level: Swiss-Prot protein existence level 1. Shows contractile activity on isolated ileum smooth muscle. From Vespa magnifica (Hornet).
    395..949     +  CDS            OR7A17 (fragment): OR7AH_HUMAN - Experimental evidence at protein level: Swiss-Prot protein existence level 1. Odorant receptor. From Homo sapiens (Human).
    976..994     -  promoter       T7 promoter: promoter for bacteriophage T7 RNA polymerase
    997..1154    +  CDS            lacZα (fragment): LacZα fragment of β-galactosidase; lacZ fragment
   1158..1586    +  rep_origin     f1 ori (sequence partly withheld): f1 bacteriophage origin of replication; arrow indicates direction of (+) strand synthesis
   1614..1664    -  misc_feature   bom (fragment): basis of mobility region from pBR322
   1691..1795    +  promoter       AmpR promoter: bla
   1796..2656    +  CDS            AmpR: β-lactamase; bla; confers resistance to ampicillin, carbenicillin, and related antibiotics
   2827..3415    +  rep_origin     ori: high-copy-number ColE1/pMB1/pBR322/pUC origin of replication
