[The description below was written by a language model from this plasmid's Addgene catalogue record and pLannotate feature annotations shown in this document.]
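Description:
pISH-Olfr1496 is a bacterial cloning plasmid built on the pGEM-T-Easy backbone that serves as a template for in vitro transcription of riboprobes against the mouse odorant receptor gene Olfr1496 (also known as MOR127-1). The sequenced plasmid is about 3.5 kb. It is maintained in E. coli at high copy through a ColE1/pUC-type origin and is selected with ampicillin via a β-lactamase gene driven by its own promoter. An f1 phage origin is also present, a standard backbone element that allows single-stranded DNA production. The short annotations for RSF ori, lacI, bom and a hornet peptide are small fragment matches, most likely backbone or polylinker sequence rather than functional parts.

The insert sits in the cloning site that interrupts the lacZα region, downstream of the lac promoter and operator. It is flanked by an SP6 promoter on one side and a T7 promoter in the opposite orientation on the other. This convergent arrangement lets either strand be transcribed by choosing the appropriate phage RNA polymerase, giving antisense probe for detection and sense probe as a control; the record does not state which polymerase yields the antisense strand. The annotation software labels roughly 555 bp of the insert as a fragment resembling a human odorant receptor (OR7A17). This reflects homology among odorant receptor coding sequences, since the catalogue identifies the insert as a partial mouse Olfr1496 probe fragment. The cloning method is not recorded. The plasmid belongs to work mapping the zonal expression of odorant receptor genes in the mouse main olfactory epithelium by in situ hybridization.
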