Addgene plasmid #136735: pISH-Olfr1496
Purpose: Template to synthesize riboprobes for in situ hybridization (ISH) for Olfr1496
Depositing lab: Peter Mombaerts. Depositing organization: Max Planck Research Unit for Neurogenetics. Publication: The Zonal Organization of Odorant Receptor Gene Choice in the Main Olfactory Epithelium of the Mouse. Zapiec B, Mombaerts P. Cell Rep. 2020 Mar 24;30(12):4220-4234.e5. doi: 10.1016/j.celrep.2020.02.110. PubMed 32209480.
Backbone
  Vector backbone: pGEM-T-Easy
  Vector type: in situ probe
Growth in bacteria
  Bacterial resistance: Ampicillin, 100 μg/mL
  Growth temperature: 37°C
  Growth strain: DH5alpha
  Copy number: High Copy
Gene/Insert
  Gene/Insert name: Olfr1496
  Species: M. musculus (mouse)
  Mutation: ISH Probe insert
  Cloning method: Unknown
Terms and licenses: Academic/Nonprofit Terms; Industry Terms: Not Available to Industry
Depositor comments: ISH probe for mouse gene: Olfr1496 aka MOR127-1
How to cite: pISH-Olfr1496 was a gift from Peter Mombaerts (Addgene plasmid # 136735 ; http://n2t.net/addgene:136735 ; RRID:Addgene_136735)
